Addgene plasmid #132412: pHAGE-IRES-puro-NLS-dAdmCas13d-EGFP-NLS-3xFlag
Purpose: overexpression in human cells
Depositing lab: Ling-Ling Chen. Depositing organization: CAS Center for Excellence in Molecular Plant Sciences ("CEMPS"). Publication: Dynamic Imaging of RNA in Living Cells by CRISPR-Cas13 Systems. Yang LZ, Wang Y, Li SQ, Yao RW, Luan PF, Wu H, Carmichael GG, Chen LL. Mol Cell. 2019 Dec 19;76(6):981-997.e7. doi: 10.1016/j.molcel.2019.10.024. Epub 2019 Nov 19. PubMed 31757757.
Backbone
  Vector backbone: pHAGE-EF1a-IRES-puro
  Vector type: Mammalian Expression, Lentiviral
Growth in bacteria
  Bacterial resistance: Ampicillin, 100 μg/mL
  Growth temperature: 37°C
  Growth strain: NEB Stable
  Copy number: High Copy
Gene/Insert
  Gene/Insert name: dAdmCas13b
  Species: Anaerobic digester metagenome 15706
  Mutation: R269A; H274A; R837A; H842A
  Tag / fusion protein: flag (N terminal on insert)
  Cloning method: Ligation Independent Cloning
  Sequencing primers: 5′ unknown
Terms and licenses: Academic/Nonprofit Terms; Industry Terms: Not Available to Industry
Depositor comments: Plasmid is prone to recombination. Test multiple colonies to ensure the full plasmid is isolated.
How to cite: pHAGE-IRES-puro-NLS-dAdmCas13d-EGFP-NLS-3xFlag was a gift from Ling-Ling Chen (Addgene plasmid # 132412 ; http://n2t.net/addgene:132412 ; RRID:Addgene_132412)
