[The description below was written by a language model from this plasmid's Addgene catalogue record and pLannotate feature annotations shown in this document.]
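Description:
pHAGE-IRES-puro-NLS-dAdmCas13d-EGFP-NLS-3xFlag is an HIV-1-derived lentiviral expression plasmid built on the pHAGE-EF1a-IRES-puro backbone for overexpression of a catalytically dead Cas13 fused to EGFP in human cells. It is propagated in E. coli through a high-copy ColE1/pUC-type origin with ampicillin selection. The depositor warns that it is prone to recombination, so isolates should be checked for the intact plasmid. The viral portion carries a truncated 5' LTR, the Ψ packaging signal with a gag fragment, the RRE for Rev-dependent export of the genomic RNA, the cPPT/CTS, and a self-inactivating ΔU3 3' LTR. The transfer RNA can therefore be packaged when helper functions are supplied in trans, and it integrates without active LTR promoter activity.

Between the LTRs, the EF-1α promoter drives a single bicistronic transcript. The roughly 2.9 kb stretch between the promoter and EGFP is not annotated in the feature table, but it corresponds in position to the NLS-dCas13 coding region from an anaerobic digester metagenome. This region carries the R269A, H274A, R837A and H842A substitutions, which by the "d" designation are meant to abolish RNase activity while leaving guide-directed RNA binding. The catalogue insert field calls the protein dAdmCas13b, whereas the plasmid name says Cas13d. The record also lists the Flag tag as N-terminal, although the annotated 3xFLAG lies downstream of EGFP, matching the name. An EMCV IRES then allows translation of puromycin N-acetyltransferase for selecting transduced cells, and a WPRE enhances transcript expression. The associated publication concerns imaging of RNA in living cells with CRISPR-Cas13 systems. No guide RNA cassette is annotated, so a guide would presumably be supplied separately.
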