Features (pLannotate 1.2.2; 25 found; start..end, strand, type, name):
    377..634     +  LTR            5' LTR (truncated): truncated 5' long terminal repeat (LTR) from HIV-1
    681..806     +  misc_feature   HIV-1 Ψ: packaging signal of human immunodeficiency virus type 1
    790..1128    +  CDS            HIV-1 gag (fragment): gag protein from human immunodeficiency virus 1; gag
   1303..1536    +  misc_feature   RRE: The Rev response element (RRE) of HIV-1 allows for Rev-dependent mRNA export from the nucleus to the cytoplasm.
   1913..2013    +  CDS            Rev (fragment): human immunodeficiency virus 1 (HIV-1) Rev protein; rev; enhances nuclear export of unspliced and incompletely spliced viral mRNAs
   2058..2175    +  misc_feature   cPPT/CTS: central polypurine tract and central termination sequence of HIV-1
   2223..3401    +  promoter       EF-1α promoter: strong constitutive promoter for human elongation factor EF-1α
   6333..7049    +  CDS            EGFP: EGFP is a basic (constitutively fluorescent) green fluorescent protein published in 1996, derived from Aequorea victoria. It is reported to be a rapidly-maturing weak dimer with moderate acid sensitivity.
   7143..7208    +  CDS            3xFLAG: three tandem FLAG® epitope tags, followed by an enterokinase cleavage site
   7320..7782    +  misc_feature   IRES: internal ribosome entry site (IRES) of the encephalomyocarditis virus (EMCV)
   7802..8401    +  CDS            PuroR: puromycin N-acetyltransferase; pac from Streptomyces alboniger; confers resistance to puromycin
   8420..9008    +  misc_feature   WPRE: woodchuck hepatitis virus posttranscriptional regulatory element
   9016..9081    +  CDS            nef (fragment): NEF_HV1Z2 - Experimental evidence at protein level: Swiss-Prot protein existence level 1. Extracellular Nef protein targets CD4(+) T-lymphocytes for apoptosis by interacting with CXCR4 surface receptors. From Human immunodeficiency virus type 1 group M subtype D (isolate Z2/CDC-Z34) (HIV-1).
   9083..9316    +  LTR            3' LTR (ΔU3): self-inactivating 3' long terminal repeat (LTR) from HIV-1
   9521..9625    +  promoter       AmpR promoter: bla
   9626..10486   +  CDS            AmpR: β-lactamase; bla; confers resistance to ampicillin, carbenicillin, and related antibiotics
  10657..11245   +  rep_origin     ori: high-copy-number ColE1/pMB1/pBR322/pUC origin of replication
  11428..11482   +  CDS            lacI (fragment): lac repressor; lacI; The lac repressor binds to the lac operator to inhibit transcription in E. coli. This inhibition can be relieved by adding lactose or isopropyl-β-D-thiogalactopyranoside (IPTG).
  11488..11581   +  rep_origin     SV40 ori (fragment): SV40 origin of replication
  11606..11643   +  CDS            lacI (fragment): lac repressor; lacI; The lac repressor binds to the lac operator to inhibit transcription in E. coli. This inhibition can be relieved by adding lactose or isopropyl-β-D-thiogalactopyranoside (IPTG).
  11656..11677   +  protein_bind   CAP binding site: CAP binding activates transcription in the presence of cAMP. E. coli catabolite activator protein
  11692..11722   +  promoter       lac promoter: promoter for the E. coli lac operon
  11726..11748   +  protein_bind   lac operator (fragment): The lac repressor binds to the lac operator to inhibit transcription in E. coli. This inhibition can be relieved by adding lactose or isopropyl-β-D-thiogalactopyranoside (IPTG). lac repressor encoded by lacI
  11780..11863   +  polyA_signal   SV40 poly(A) signal (fragment): SV40 polyadenylation signal
  12030..329     +  CDS            nef (fragment) (across the origin): NEF_HV1BR - Experimental evidence at protein level: Swiss-Prot protein existence level 1. Extracellular Nef protein targets CD4(+) T-lymphocytes for apoptosis by interacting with CXCR4 surface receptors (PubMed:14990729). From Human immunodeficiency virus type 1 group M subtype B (isolate BRU/LAI) (HIV-1).
>Addgene plasmid #132412 | pHAGE-IRES-puro-NLS-dAdmCas13d-EGFP-NLS-3xFlag | addgene full sequence | sequence record 307950 | Addgene NGS Result
TGGAAGGGCTAATTCACTCCCAAAGAAGACAAGATATCCTTGATCTGTGGATCTACCACACACAAGGCTA
CTTCCCTGATTAGCAGAACTACACACCAGGGCCAGGGGTCAGATATCCACTGACCTTTGGATGGTGCTAC
AAGCTAGTACCAGTTGAGCCAGATAAGGTAGAAGAGGCCAATAAAGGAGAGAACACCAGCTTGTTACACC
CTGTGAGCCTGCATGGGATGGATGACCCGGAGAGAGAAGTGTTAGAGTGGAGGTTTGACAGCCGCCTAGC
ATTTCATCACGTGGCCCGAGAGCTGCATCCGGAGTACTTCAAGAACTGCTGATATCGAGCTTGCTACAAG
GGACTTTCCGCTGGGGACTTTCCAGGGAGGCGTGGCCTGGGCGGGACTGGGGAGTGGCGAGCCCTCAGAT
CCTGCATATAAGCAGCTGCTTTTTGCCTGTACTGGGTCTCTCTGGTTAGACCAGATCTGAGCCTGGGAGC
TCTCTGGCTAACTAGGGAACCCACTGCTTAAGCCTCAATAAAGCTTGCCTTGAGTGCTTCAAGTAGTGTG
TGCCCGTCTGTTGTGTGACTCTGGTAACTAGAGATCCCTCAGACCCTTTTAGTCAGTGTGGAAAATCTCT
AGCAGTGGCGCCCGAACAGGGACTTGAAAGCGAAAGGGAAACCAGAGGAGCTCTCTCGACGCAGGACTCG
GCTTGCTGAAGCGCGCACGGCAAGAGGCGAGGGGCGGCGACTGGTGAGTACGCCAAAAATTTTGACTAGC
GGAGGCTAGAAGGAGAGAGATGGGTGCGAGAGCGTCAGTATTAAGCGGGGGAGAATTAGATCGCGATGGG
AAAAAATTCGGTTAAGGCCAGGGGGAAAGAAAAAATATAAATTAAAACATATAGTATGGGCAAGCAGGGA
GCTAGAACGATTCGCAGTTAATCCTGGCCTGTTAGAAACATCAGAAGGCTGTAGACAAATACTGGGACAG
CTACAACCATCCCTTCAGACAGGATCAGAAGAACTTAGATCATTATATAATACAGTAGCAACCCTCTATT
GTGTGCATCAAAGGATAGAGATAAAAGACACCAAGGAAGCTTTAGACAAGATAGAGGAAGAGCAAAACAA
AAGTAAGACCACCGCACAGCAAGCGGCCGGCCGCTGATCTTCAGACCTGGAGGAGGAGATATGAGGGACA
ATTGGAGAAGTGAATTATATAAATATAAAGTAGTAAAAATTGAACCATTAGGAGTAGCACCCACCAAGGC
AAAGAGAAGAGTGGTGCAGAGAGAAAAAAGAGCAGTGGGAATAGGAGCTTTGTTCCTTGGGTTCTTGGGA
GCAGCAGGAAGCACTATGGGCGCAGCGTCAATGACGCTGACGGTACAGGCCAGACAATTATTGTCTGGTA
TAGTGCAGCAGCAGAACAATTTGCTGAGGGCTATTGAGGCGCAACAGCATCTGTTGCAACTCACAGTCTG
GGGCATCAAGCAGCTCCAGGCAAGAATCCTGGCTGTGGAAAGATACCTAAAGGATCAACAGCTCCTGGGG
ATTTGGGGTTGCTCTGGAAAACTCATTTGCACCACTGCTGTGCCTTGGAATGCTAGTTGGAGTAATAAAT
CTCTGGAACAGATTTGGAATCACACGACCTGGATGGAGTGGGACAGAGAAATTAACAATTACACAAGCTT
AATACACTCCTTAATTGAAGAATCGCAAAACCAGCAAGAAAAGAATGAACAAGAATTATTGGAATTAGAT
AAATGGGCAAGTTTGTGGAATTGGTTTAACATAACAAATTGGCTGTGGTATATAAAATTATTCATAATGA
TAGTAGGAGGCTTGGTAGGTTTAAGAATAGTTTTTGCTGTACTTTCTATAGTGAATAGAGTTAGGCAGGG
ATATTCACCATTATCGTTTCAGACCCACCTCCCAACCCCGAGGGGACCCGACAGGCCCGAAGGAATAGAA
GAAGAAGGTGGAGAGAGAGACAGAGACAGATCCATTCGATTAGTGAACGGATCTCGACGGTATCGCCGAA
TTCACAAATGGCAGTATTCATCCACAATTTTAAAAGAAAAGGGGGGATTGGGGGGTACAGTGCAGGGGAA
AGAATAGTAGACATAATAGCAACAGACATACAAACTAAAGAATTACAAAAACAAATTACAAAAATTCAAA
ATTTTCGGGTTTATTACAGGGACAGCAGAGATCCAGTTTGGACTAGTCGTGAGGCTCCGGTGCCCGTCAG
TGGGCAGAGCGCACATCGCCCACAGTCCCCGAGAAGTTGGGGGGAGGGGTCGGCAATTGAACCGGTGCCT
AGAGAAGGTGGCGCGGGGTAAACTGGGAAAGTGATGTCGTGTACTGGCTCCGCCTTTTTCCCGAGGGTGG
GGGAGAACCGTATATAAGTGCAGTAGTCGCCGTGAACGTTCTTTTTCGCAACGGGTTTGCCGCCAGAACA
CAGGTAAGTGCCGTGTGTGGTTCCCGCGGGCCTGGCCTCTTTACGGGTTATGGCCCTTGCGTGCCTTGAA
TTACTTCCACCTGGCTGCAGTACGTGATTCTTGATCCCGAGCTTCGGGTTGGAAGTGGGTGGGAGAGTTC
GAGGCCTTGCGCTTAAGGAGCCCCTTCGCCTCGTGCTTGAGTTGAGGCCTGGCCTGGGCGCTGGGGCCGC
CGCGTGCGAATCTGGTGGCACCTTCGCGCCTGTCTCGCTGCTTTCGATAAGTCTCTAGCCATTTAAAATT
TTTGATGACCTGCTGCGACGCTTTTTTTCTGGCAAGATAGTCTTGTAAATGCGGGCCAAGATCTGCACAC
TGGTATTTCGGTTTTTGGGGCCGCGGGCGGCGACGGGGCCCGTGCGTCCCAGCGCACATGTTCGGCGAGG
CGGGGCCTGCGAGCGCGGCCACCGAGAATCGGACGGGGGTAGTCTCAAGCTGGCCGGCCTGCTCTGGTGC
CTGGCCTCGCGCCGCCGTGTATCGCCCCGCCCTGGGCGGCAAGGCTGGCCCGGTCGGCACCAGTTGCGTG
AGCGGAAAGATGGCCGCTTCCCGGCCCTGCTGCAGGGAGCTCAAAATGGAGGACGCGGCGCTCGGGAGAG
CGGGCGGGTGAGTCACCCACACAAAGGAAAAGGGCCTTTCCGTCCTCAGCCGTCGCTTCATGTGACTCCA
CGGAGTACCGGGCGCCGTCCAGGCACCTCGATTAGTTCTCGAGCTTTTGGAGTACGTCGTCTTTAGGTTG
GGGGGAGGGGTTTTATGCGATGGAGTTTCCCCACACTGAGTGGGTGGAGACTGAAGTTAGGCCAGCTTGG
CACTTGATGTAATTCTCCTTGGAATTTGCCCTTTTTGAGTTTGGATCTTGGTTCATTCTCAAGCCTCAGA
CAGTGGTTCAAAGTTTTTTTCTTCCATTTCAGGTGTCGTGAAGCGGCCGCATGAAGCGACCTGCCGCCAC
AAAGAAGGCTGGACAGGCTAAGAAGAAGAAAGCTAGCATGAACAATAAGAGGAAGACCAAGGCAAAGGCA
GCAGGCCTGAAGAGCGTGTTCTTTGACCAGAAGCAGGCCGTGCTGACCACATTCGCCAAGGGCAACAATA
GCCAGATCGAGAAGAAGGTGGTGAACTCCGAGGTGAAGGATCTGAGACAGCCCCCTGCCTTCGACCTGGA
GCTGAAGGAGAAGACCTTTTACATCTCTGGCAAGAACAATATCAACACAAGCAGGGAGAATCCTCTGGCC
TCTGCCAGCCTGCCACTGAGCAAGAGGCAGCGCATCCGGGCAGAGCGCATCAAGAGAGCCAGGGAGGAGA
ACCGCCCATACCACAATGTGAAGCGGGTGGGCGAGGACGATCTGAGAGCCAAGGCCGATCTGGAGAAGCA
CTACTTCGGCAAGGAGTATTCCGACAACCTGAAGATCCAGATCATCTATAACATCCTGGATATCAATAAG
ATCATCTCTCCCTACATCAACGACATCGTGTATAGCATGAACAATCTGGCCAGGAATGACGAGTACATCG
ATGGCAAGATCGACGTGATCGGCAGCCTGAGCTCCACCACAGATTATTCTAGCTTTATGTCCCCAAACAA
GGACCTGGAGAAGGAGAAGAAGTTCTCTTTTCACCGCGAGAATTACAAGAAGTTCGTGGAGGCCTCCAAG
CCCTATATGAGGTACTATGGCAAGGTGTTTATCCGCGATGTGAAGAAGTCTAAGCTGAGCACCGGCAAGG
GCGAGAAGATCGAAGTGATGTACCGGTCTGACGAGGAGATCTTCACAATCTTTCAGATCCTGAGCTATGT
GGCCCAGTCCATCATGGCCAACGATATCGGCAATAAGTCCTCTATCCTGGCCATCGAGAAGTACCCTGCC
CGGTTCGTGGGCTTTCTGAGCGACCTGCTGAAGACCAAGACAAACGATGTGAATAGAATGTTCATCGACA
ACAATTCCCAGACCAACTTTTGGGTGCTGTTCTCTATCTTTGGCCTGCAGGATCACACAAGCGGCGCCGA
CAAGATCTGCCGGAACTTCTACGATTTTGTGATCAAGGCCGACTCTAAGAATCTGGGCTTCAGCCTGAAG
AAGATCAGAGAGCTGATGCTGGATCTGCCAAACGCCAATATGCTGCGGGATCACCAGTTTGACACCGTGA
GATCCAAGTTCTACACACTGCTGGACTTCATCATCTACCAGCACTATCTGGAGGAGAAGTCTAGGATCGA
CAATATGGTGGAGAAGCTGCGCATGACCCTGAAGGAGGAGGAGAAGGAGGTGCTGTATGCCGCCGAGGCC
AAGATCGTGTGGAACGCCATCGGCGCCAAAGTGATCAACAAGCTGGTGCCCATGATGAATGGCGATGCCC
TGAAGGAGATCAAGCGGAAGAATCGCGACCGGAAGCTGCCTCAGTCCGTGATCGCCACAGTGCAGGTGAA
CTCCGATGCCAACGTGTTCAGCGGCCTGATCTACTTCCTGACCCTGTTTCTGGACGGCAAGGAGATCAAC
GAGATGGTGAGCAATCTGATCACAAAGTTTGAGAACATCGATTCCCTGCTGCACGTGGACAGGGAGATCT
ATAAGTCTGACGAGAAGGACCTGGATCTGGAGATCGAGAAGCTGGCCCTGTTCTTTAAGGGCGTGGTGCG
CCCCAATGCCAAGACCGATACAGGCGCCGGCGAGATCTCCAAGTCTTTCAGCATCTTTCAGAGCGCCGAG
CGGATCATCGAGGAGCTGAAGTTCATCAAGAACGTGACCAGAATGGATAATGAGATCTTCCCTTCCGAGG
GCGTGTTTCTGGACGCAGCAAACGTGCTGGGCGTGAGGGGCGACGATTTCGATTTTTCCAACGAGTTTGT
GGGCGACGATCTGCACTCTGACGCCAATAAGAAGATCATCAACAAGATCAATGGCACAAAGGAGGACCGC
AACCTGCGGAATTTCATCATCAACAATGTGGTGAAGAGCCGGAGATTTCAGTACATCGCCCGCCACATGA
ACACCCACTATGTGAAGCAGCTGGCCAACAATGAGACACTGAACAGGTTCGTGCTGAATAAGATGGGCGA
CGCCAAGATCATCAATCGCTACTATGAGTCCATCTCTGGCAACACCCCTAATATCGAGGTGCGGTCTCAG
ATCGATTACCTGGTGAAGAGACTGAGGAGCTTCTCCTTTGAGGACCTGAACGATGTGAAGCAGAAGGTGA
GACCAGGCACCAATGAGAGCATCGAGAAGGAGAAGAAGAAGGCCCTGGTGGGCCTGTGCCTGACAATCCA
GTACCTGGTGTATAAGAACCTGGTGAACATCAATGCCCGGTACACCACAGCCTTCTATTGTCTGGAGAGA
GACTCTAAGCTGAAGGGCTTCGGCGTGGACGTGTGGCGGGACTTTGAGAGCTACACCGCCCTGACAAACC
ACTTCATCAAGGAGGGCTATCTGCCCGTGAGAAAGGCCGAGATCCTGAGGGCCAATCTGAAGCACCTGGA
CTGTGAGGATGGCTTTAAGTACTATGCCAACCAGGTGACCGCCCTGAATGCCATCCGCGTGGCCTACAAG
TATATCAACGAGATCAAGTCCGTGCACTCTTACTTCGCCCTGTACCACTATATCATGCAGAGACACCTGT
ATGACTCCCTGCAGGCCAAGGCCAAGGATAGCTCCGGCTTCGTGATCGACGCCCTGAAGAAGAGCTTTGA
GCACAAGATCTACTCCAAGGATCTGCTGCACGTGCTGCACAGCCCTTTCGGCTACAACACCGCCAGGTAT
AAGAATCTGTCCATCGAGGCCCTGTTTGATAAGAATGAGTCCCGCCCAGAGGTGAACCCCCTGTCTACAA
ATGACAGTCTAGAGGCGCTACCGGTCGCCACCATGGTGAGCAAGGGCGAGGAGCTGTTCACCGGGGTGGT
GCCCATCCTGGTCGAGCTGGACGGCGACGTAAACGGCCACAAGTTCAGCGTGTCCGGCGAGGGCGAGGGC
GATGCCACCTACGGCAAGCTGACCCTGAAGTTCATCTGCACCACCGGCAAGCTGCCCGTGCCCTGGCCCA
CCCTCGTGACCACCCTGACCTACGGCGTGCAGTGCTTCAGCCGCTACCCCGACCACATGAAGCAGCACGA
CTTCTTCAAGTCCGCCATGCCCGAAGGCTACGTCCAGGAGCGCACCATCTTCTTCAAGGACGACGGCAAC
TACAAGACCCGCGCCGAGGTGAAGTTCGAGGGCGACACCCTGGTGAACCGCATCGAGCTGAAGGGCATCG
ACTTCAAGGAGGACGGCAACATCCTGGGGCACAAGCTGGAGTACAACTACAACAGCCACAACGTCTATAT
CATGGCCGACAAGCAGAAGAACGGCATCAAGGTGAACTTCAAGATCCGCCACAACATCGAGGACGGCAGC
GTGCAGCTCGCCGACCACTACCAGCAGAACACCCCCATCGGCGACGGCCCCGTGCTGCTGCCCGACAACC
ACTACCTGAGCACCCAGTCCGCCCTGAGCAAAGACCCCAACGAGAAGCGCGATCACATGGTCCTGCTGGA
GTTCGTGACCGCCGCCGGGATCACTCTCGGCATGGACGAGCTGTACAAGTCGAATTCTAAGCCAGGATTC
CATATGAAGCGACCTGCCGCCACAAAGAAGGCTGGACAGGCTAAGAAGAAGAAACAACGCGTGCAGCTAA
GCGACTACAAAGACCATGACGGTGATTATAAAGATCATGACATCGATTACAAGGATGACGATGACAAGTA
AGGATCCCTCCCCCCCCCCTAACGTTACTGGCCGAAGCCGCTTGGAATAAGGCCGGTGTGCGTTTGTCTA
TATGTTATTTTCCACCATATTGCCGTCTTTTGGCAATGTGAGGGCCCGGAAACCTGGCCCTGTCTTCTTG
ACGAGCATTCCTAGGGGTCTTTCCCCTCTCGCCAAAGGAATGCAAGGTCTGTTGAATGTCGTGAAGGAAG
CAGTTCCTCTGGAAGCTTCTTGAAGACAAACAACGTCTGTAGCGACCCTTTGCAGGCAGCGGAACCCCCC
ACCTGGCGACAGGTGCCTCTGCGGCCAAAAGCCACGTGTATAAGATACACCTGCAAAGGCGGCACAACCC
CAGTGCCACGTTGTGAGTTGGATAGTTGTGGAAAGAGTCAAATGGCTCTCCTCAAGCGTATTCAACAAGG
GGCTGAAGGATGCCCAGAAGGTACCCCATTGTATGGGATCTGATCTGGGGCCTCGGTGCACATGCTTTAC
ATGTGTTTAGTCGAGGTTAAAAAAACGTCTAGGCCCCCCGAACCACGGGGACGTGGTTTTCCTTTGAAAA
ACACGATGATAAGGATCCACCGGAGCTTACCATGACCGAGTACAAGCCCACGGTGCGCCTCGCCACCCGC
GACGACGTCCCCAGGGCCGTACGCACCCTCGCCGCCGCGTTCGCCGACTACCCCGCCACGCGCCACACCG
TCGATCCGGACCGCCACATCGAGCGGGTCACCGAGCTGCAAGAACTCTTCCTCACGCGCGTCGGGCTCGA
CATCGGCAAGGTGTGGGTCGCGGACGACGGCGCCGCGGTGGCGGTCTGGACCACGCCGGAGAGCGTCGAA
GCGGGGGCGGTGTTCGCCGAGATCGGCCCGCGCATGGCCGAGTTGAGCGGTTCCCGGCTGGCCGCGCAGC
AACAGATGGAAGGCCTCCTGGCGCCGCACCGGCCCAAGGAGCCCGCGTGGTTCCTGGCCACCGTCGGCGT
CTCGCCCGACCACCAGGGCAAGGGTCTGGGCAGCGCCGTCGTGCTCCCCGGAGTGGAGGCGGCCGAGCGC
GCCGGGGTGCCCGCCTTCCTGGAGACCTCCGCGCCCCGCAACCTCCCCTTCTACGAGCGGCTCGGCTTCA
CCGTCACCGCCGACGTCGAGGTGCCCGAAGGACCGCGCACCTGGTGCATGACCCGCAAGCCCGGTGCCTG
ACGCCCATCGATAGATCCTAATCAACCTCTGGATTACAAAATTTGTGAAAGATTGACTGGTATTCTTAAC
TATGTTGCTCCTTTTACGCTATGTGGATACGCTGCTTTAATGCCTTTGTATCATGCTATTGCTTCCCGTA
TGGCTTTCATTTTCTCCTCCTTGTATAAATCCTGGTTGCTGTCTCTTTATGAGGAGTTGTGGCCCGTTGT
CAGGCAACGTGGCGTGGTGTGCACTGTGTTTGCTGACGCAACCCCCACTGGTTGGGGCATTGCCACCACC
TGTCAGCTCCTTTCCGGGACTTTCGCTTTCCCCCTCCCTATTGCCACGGCGGAACTCATCGCCGCCTGCC
TTGCCCGCTGCTGGACAGGGGCTCGGCTGTTGGGCACTGACAATTCCGTGGTGTTGTCGGGGAAATCATC
GTCCTTTCCTTGGCTGCTCGCCTGTGTTGCCACCTGGATTCTGCGCGGGACGTCCTTCTGCTACGTCCCT
TCGGCCCTCAATCCAGCGGACCTTCCTTCCCGCGGCCTGCTGCCGGCTCTGCGGCCTCTTCCGCGTCTTC
GCCTTCGCCCTCAGACGAGTCGGATCTCCCTTTGGGCCGCCTCCCCGCCTGAGATCCTTTAAGACCAATG
ACTTACAAGGCAGCTGTAGATCTTAGCCACTTTTTAAAAGAAAAGGGGGGACTGGAAGGGCTAATTCACT
CCCAACGAAGACAAGATCTGCTTTTTGCTTGTACTGGGTCTCTCTGGTTAGACCAGATCTGAGCCTGGGA
GCTCTCTGGCTAACTAGGGAACCCACTGCTTAAGCCTCAATAAAGCTTGCCTTGAGTGCTTCAAGTAGTG
TGTGCCCGTCTGTTGTGTGACTCTGGTAACTAGAGATCCCTCAGACCCTTTTAGTCAGTGTGGAAAATCT
CTAGCAGTAGTAGTTCATGTCATCTTATTATTCAGTATTTATAACTTGCAAAGAAATGAATATCAGAGAG
TGAGAGGCCCGGGTTAATTAAGGAAAGGGCTAGATCATTCTTGAAGACGAAAGGGCCTCGTGATACGCCT
ATTTTTATAGGTTAATGTCATGATAATAATGGTTTCTTAGACGTCAGGTGGCACTTTTCGGGGAAATGTG
CGCGGAACCCCTATTTGTTTATTTTTCTAAATACATTCAAATATGTATCCGCTCATGAGACAATAACCCT
GATAAATGCTTCAATAATATTGAAAAAGGAAGAGTATGAGTATTCAACATTTCCGTGTCGCCCTTATTCC
CTTTTTTGCGGCATTTTGCCTTCCTGTTTTTGCTCACCCAGAAACGCTGGTGAAAGTAAAAGATGCTGAA
GATCAGTTGGGTGCACGAGTGGGTTACATCGAACTGGATCTCAACAGCGGTAAGATCCTTGAGAGTTTTC
GCCCCGAAGAACGTTTTCCAATGATGAGCACTTTTAAAGTTCTGCTATGTGGCGCGGTATTATCCCGTGT
TGACGCCGGGCAAGAGCAACTCGGTCGCCGCATACACTATTCTCAGAATGACTTGGTTGAGTACTCACCA
GTCACAGAAAAGCATCTTACGGATGGCATGACAGTAAGAGAATTATGCAGTGCTGCCATAACCATGAGTG
ATAACACTGCGGCCAACTTACTTCTGACAACGATCGGAGGACCGAAGGAGCTAACCGCTTTTTTGCACAA
CATGGGGGATCATGTAACTCGCCTTGATCGTTGGGAACCGGAGCTGAATGAAGCCATACCAAACGACGAG
CGTGACACCACGATGCCTGTAGCAATGGCAACAACGTTGCGCAAACTATTAACTGGCGAACTACTTACTC
TAGCTTCCCGGCAACAATTAATAGACTGGATGGAGGCGGATAAAGTTGCAGGACCACTTCTGCGCTCGGC
CCTTCCGGCTGGCTGGTTTATTGCTGATAAATCTGGAGCCGGTGAGCGTGGGTCTCGCGGTATCATTGCA
GCACTGGGGCCAGATGGTAAGCCCTCCCGTATCGTAGTTATCTACACGACGGGGAGTCAGGCAACTATGG
ATGAACGAAATAGACAGATCGCTGAGATAGGTGCCTCACTGATTAAGCATTGGTAACTGTCAGACCAAGT
TTACTCATATATACTTTAGATTGATTTAAAACTTCATTTTTAATTTAAAAGGATCTAGGTGAAGATCCTT
TTTGATAATCTCATGACCAAAATCCCTTAACGTGAGTTTTCGTTCCACTGAGCGTCAGACCCCGTAGAAA
AGATCAAAGGATCTTCTTGAGATCCTTTTTTTCTGCGCGTAATCTGCTGCTTGCAAACAAAAAAACCACC
GCTACCAGCGGTGGTTTGTTTGCCGGATCAAGAGCTACCAACTCTTTTTCCGAAGGTAACTGGCTTCAGC
AGAGCGCAGATACCAAATACTGTTCTTCTAGTGTAGCCGTAGTTAGGCCACCACTTCAAGAACTCTGTAG
CACCGCCTACATACCTCGCTCTGCTAATCCTGTTACCAGTGGCTGCTGCCAGTGGCGATAAGTCGTGTCT
TACCGGGTTGGACTCAAGACGATAGTTACCGGATAAGGCGCAGCGGTCGGGCTGAACGGGGGGTTCGTGC
ACACAGCCCAGCTTGGAGCGAACGACCTACACCGAACTGAGATACCTACAGCGTGAGCTATGAGAAAGCG
CCACGCTTCCCGAAGGGAGAAAGGCGGACAGGTATCCGGTAAGCGGCAGGGTCGGAACAGGAGAGCGCAC
GAGGGAGCTTCCAGGGGGAAACGCCTGGTATCTTTATAGTCCTGTCGGGTTTCGCCACCTCTGACTTGAG
CGTCGATTTTTGTGATGCTCGTCAGGGGGGCGGAGCCTATGGAAAAACGCCAGCAACGCGGCCTTTTTAC
GGTTCCTGGCCTTTTGCTGGCCTTTTGCTCACATGTTCTTTCCTGCGTTATCCCCTGATTCTGTGGATAA
CCGTATTACCGCCTTTGAGTGAGCTGATACCGCTCGCCGCAGCCGAACGACCGAGCGCAGCGAGTCAGTG
AGCGAGGAAGCGGAAGAGCGCCCAATACGCAAACCGCCTCTCCCCGCGCGTTGGCCGATTCATTAATGCA
GCAAGCTCATGGCTGACTAATTTTTTTTATTTATGCAGAGGCCGAGGCCGCCTCGGCCTCTGAGCTATTC
CAGAAGTAGTGAGGAGGCTTTTTTGGAGGCCTAGGCTTTTGCAAAAAGCTCCCCGTGGCACGACAGGTTT
CCCGACTGGAAAGCGGGCAGTGAGCGCAACGCAATTAATGTGAGTTAGCTCACTCATTAGGCACCCCAGG
CTTTACACTTTATGCTTCCGGCTCGTATGTTGTGTGGAATTGTGAGCGGATAACAATTTCACACAGGAAA
CAGCTATGACATGATTACGAATTTCACAAATAAAGCATTTTTTTCACTGCATTCTAGTTGTGGTTTGTCC
AAACTCATCAATGTATCTTATCATGTCTGGATCAACTGGATAACTCAAGCTAACCAAAATCATCCCAAAC
TTCCCACCCCATACCCTATTACCACTGCCAATTACCTGTGGTTTCATTTACTCTAAACCTGTGATTCCTC
TGAATTATTTTCATTTTAAAGAAATTGTATTTGTTAAATATGTACTACAAACTTAGTAGT
